>Addgene plasmid #84293 | pEGFP-Merlin | addgene full sequence | sequence record 163903 | Addgene assembled sequence
TAGTTATTAATAGTAATCAATTACGGGGTCATTAGTTCATAGCCCATATATGGAGTTCCGCGTTACATAA
CTTACGGTAAATGGCCCGCCTGGCTGACCGCCCAACGACCCCCGCCCATTGACGTCAATAATGACGTATG
TTCCCATAGTAACGCCAATAGGGACTTTCCATTGACGTCAATGGGTGGAGTATTTACGGTAAACTGCCCA
CTTGGCAGTACATCAAGTGTATCATATGCCAAGTACGCCCCCTATTGACGTCAATGACGGTAAATGGCCC
GCCTGGCATTATGCCCAGTACATGACCTTATGGGACTTTCCTACTTGGCAGTACATCTACGTATTAGTCA
TCGCTATTACCATGGTGATGCGGTTTTGGCAGTACATCAATGGGCGTGGATAGCGGTTTGACTCACGGGG
ATTTCCAAGTCTCCACCCCATTGACGTCAATGGGAGTTTGTTTTGGCACCAAAATCAACGGGACTTTCCA
AAATGTCGTAACAACTCCGCCCCATTGACGCAAATGGGCGGTAGGCGTGTACGGTGGGAGGTCTATATAA
GCAGAGCTGGTTTAGTGAACCGTCAGATCCGCTAGCGCTACCGGTCGCCACCATGGTGAGCAAGGGCGAG
GAGCTGTTCACCGGGGTGGTGCCCATCCTGGTCGAGCTGGACGGCGACGTAAACGGCCACAAGTTCAGCG
TGTCCGGCGAGGGCGAGGGCGATGCCACCTACGGCAAGCTGACCCTGAAGTTCATCTGCACCACCGGCAA
GCTGCCCGTGCCCTGGCCCACCCTCGTGACCACCCTGACCTACGGCGTGCAGTGCTTCAGCCGCTACCCC
GACCACATGAAGCAGCACGACTTCTTCAAGTCCGCCATGCCCGAAGGCTACGTCCAGGAGCGCACCATCT
TCTTCAAGGACGACGGCAACTACAAGACCCGCGCCGAGGTGAAGTTCGAGGGCGACACCCTGGTGAACCG
CATCGAGCTGAAGGGCATCGACTTCAAGGAGGACGGCAACATCCTGGGGCACAAGCTGGAGTACAACTAC
AACAGCCACAACGTCTATATCATGGCCGACAAGCAGAAGAACGGCATCAAGGTGAACTTCAAGATCCGCC
ACAACATCGAGGACGGCAGCGTGCAGCTCGCCGACCACTACCAGCAGAACACCCCCATCGGCGACGGCCC
CGTGCTGCTGCCCGACAACCACTACCTGAGCACCCAGTCCGCCCTGAGCAAAGACCCCAACGAGAAGCGC
GATCACATGGTCCTGCTGGAGTTCGTGACCGCCGCCGGGATCACTCTCGGCATGGACGAGCTGTACAAGT
CCGGACTCAGATCCGCCGGGGCCATCGCTTCCCGCATGAGCTTCAGCTCTCTCAAGAGGAAGCAACCCAA
GACGTTCACCGTGAGGATCGTCACCATGGACGCCGAGATGGAGTTCAATTGCGAGATGAAGTGGAAAGGG
AAGGACCTCTTTGATTTGGTGTGCCGGACTCTGGGGCTCCGAGAAACCTGGTTCTTTGGACTGCAGTACA
CAATCAAGGACACAGTGGCCTGGCTCAAAATGGACAAGAAGGTACTGGATCATGATGTTTCAAAGGAAGA
ACCAGTCACCTTTCACTTCTTGGCCAAATTTTATCCTGAGAATGCTGAAGAGGAGCTGGTTCAGGAGATC
ACACAACATTTATTCTTCTTACAGGTAAAGAAGCAGATTTTAGATGAAAAGATCTACTGCCCTCCTGAGG
CTTCTGTGCTCCTGGCTTCTTACGCCGTCCAGGCCAAGTATGGTGACTACGACCCCAGTGTTCACAAGCG
GGGATTTTTGGCCCAAGAGGAATTGCTTCCAAAAAGGGTAATAAATCTGTATCAGATGACTCCGGAAATG
TGGGAGGAGAGAATTACTGCTTGGTACGCAGAGCACCGAGGCCGAGCCAGGGATGAAGCTGAAATGGAAT
ATCTGAAGATAGCTCAGGACCTGGAGATGTACGGTGTGAACTACTTTGCAATCCGGAATAAAAAGGGCAC
AGAGCTGCTGCTTGGAGTGGATGCCCTGGGGCTTCACATTTATGACCCTGAGAACAGACTGACCCCCAAG
ATCTCCTTCCCGTGGAATGAAATCCGAAACATCTCGTACAGTGACAAGGAGTTTACTATTAAACCACTGG
ATAAGAAAATTGATGTCTTCAAGTTTAACTCCTCAAAGCTTCGTGTTAATAAGCTGATTCTCCAGCTATG
TATCGGGAACCATGATCTATTTATGAGGAGAAGGAAAGCCGATTCTTTGGAAGTTCAGCAGATGAAAGCC
CAGGCCAGGGAGGAGAAGGCTAGAAAGCAGATGGAGCGGCAGCGCCTCGCTCGAGAGAAGCAGATGAGGG
AGGAGGCTGAACGCACGAGGGATGAGTTGGAGAGGAGGCTGCTGCAGATGAAAGAAGAAGCAACAATGGC
CAACGAAGCACTGATGCGGTCTGAGGAGACAGCTGACCTGTTGGCTGAAAAGGCCCAGATCACCGAGGAG
GAGGCAAAACTTCTGGCCCAGAAGGCCGCAGAGGCTGAGCAGGAAATGCAGCGCATCAAGGCCACAGCGA
TTCGCACGGAGGAGGAGAAGCGCCTGATGGAGCAGAAGGTGCTGGAAGCCGAGGTGCTGGCACTGAAGAT
GGCTGAGGAGTCAGAGAGGAGGGCCAAAGAGGCAGATCAGCTGAAGCAGGACCTGCAGGAAGCACGCGAG
GCGGAGCGAAGAGCCAAGCAGAAGCTCCTGGAGATTGCCACCAAGCCCACGTACCCGCCCATGAACCCAA
TTCCAGCACCGTTGCCTCCTGACATACCAAGCTTCAACCTCATTGGTGACAGCCTGTCTTTCGACTTCAA
AGATACTGACATGAAGCGGCTTTCCATGGAGATAGAGAAAGAAAAAGTGGAATACATGGAAAAGAGCAAG
CATCTGCAGGAGCAGCTCAATGAACTCAAGACAGAAATCGAGGCCTTGAAACTGAAAGAGAGGGAGACAG
CTCTGGATATTCTGCACAATGAGAACTCCGACAGGGGTGGCAGCAGCAAGCACAATACCATTAAAAAGCT
CACCTTGCAGAGCGCCAAGTCCCGAGTGGCCTTCTTTGAAGAGCTCTAGTCTAGAGGGCCCGGGATCCAC
CGGATCTAGATAACTGATCATAATCAGCCATACCACATTTGTAGAGGTTTTACTTGCTTTAAAAAACCTC
CCACACCTCCCCCTGAACCTGAAACATAAAATGAATGCAATTGTTGTTGTTAACTTGTTTATTGCAGCTT
ATAATGGTTACAAATAAAGCAATAGCATCACAAATTTCACAAATAAAGCATTTTTTTCACTGCATTCTAG
TTGTGGTTTGTCCAAACTCATCAATGTATCTTAACGCGTAAATTGTAAGCGTTAATATTTTGTTAAAATT
CGCGTTAAATTTTTGTTAAATCAGCTCATTTTTTAACCAATAGGCCGAAATCGGCAAAATCCCTTATAAA
TCAAAAGAATAGACCGAGATAGGGT
[37 nt withheld, positions 3526-3562]
AAAGAACGTGGACTCCAACGTCAAAGG
[49 nt withheld, positions 3590-3638]
T
[91 nt withheld, positions 3640-3730]
G
[124 nt withheld, positions 3732-3855]
CAGGTGGCACTTTTCGGGGAAATGTGCGCGGAACCCCTATTTGTTTATTTTTCTAAATACATTCAAATAT
GTATCCGCTCATGAGACAATAACCCTGATAAATGCTTCAATAATATTGAAAAAGGAAGAGTCCTGAGGCG
GAAAGAACCAGCTGTGGAATGTGTGTCAGTTAGGGTGTGGAAAGTCCCCAGGCTCCCCAGCAGGCAGAAG
TATGCAAAGCATGCATCTCAATTAGTCAGCAACCAGGTGTGGAAAGTCCCCAGGCTCCCCAGCAGGCAGA
AGTATGCAAAGCATGCATCTCAATTAGTCAGCAACCATAGTCCCGCCCCTAACTCCGCCCATCCCGCCCC
TAACTCCGCCCAGTTCCGCCCATTCTCCGCCCCATGGCTGACTAATTTTTTTTATTTATGCAGAGGCCGA
GGCCGCCTCGGCCTCTGAGCTATTCCAGAAGTAGTGAGGAGGCTTTTTTGGAGGCCTAGGCTTTTGCAAA
GATCGATCAAGAGACAGGATGAGGATCGTTTCGCATGATTGAACAAGATGGATTGCACGCAGGTTCTCCG
GCCGCTTGGGTGGAGAGGCTATTCGGCTATGACTGGGCACAACAGACAATCGGCTGCTCTGATGCCGCCG
TGTTCCGGCTGTCAGCGCAGGGGCGCCCGGTTCTTTTTGTCAAGACCGACCTGTCCGGTGCCCTGAATGA
ACTGCAAGACGAGGCAGCGCGGCTATCGTGGCTGGCCACGACGGGCGTTCCTTGCGCAGCTGTGCTCGAC
GTTGTCACTGAAGCGGGAAGGGACTGGCTGCTATTGGGCGAAGTGCCGGGGCAGGATCTCCTGTCATCTC
ACCTTGCTCCTGCCGAGAAAGTATCCATCATGGCTGATGCAATGCGGCGGCTGCATACGCTTGATCCGGC
TACCTGCCCATTCGACCACCAAGCGAAACATCGCATCGAGCGAGCACGTACTCGGATGGAAGCCGGTCTT
GTCGATCAGGATGATCTGGACGAAGAGCATCAGGGGCTCGCGCCAGCCGAACTGTTCGCCAGGCTCAAGG
CGAGCATGCCCGACGGCGAGGATCTCGTCGTGACCCATGGCGATGCCTGCTTGCCGAATATCATGGTGGA
AAATGGCCGCTTTTCTGGATTCATCGACTGTGGCCGGCTGGGTGTGGCGGACCGCTATCAGGACATAGCG
TTGGCTACCCGTGATATTGCTGAAGAGCTTGGCGGCGAATGGGCTGACCGCTTCCTCGTGCTTTACGGTA
TCGCCGCTCCCGATTCGCAGCGCATCGCCTTCTATCGCCTTCTTGACGAGTTCTTCTGAGCGGGACTCTG
GGGTTCGAAATGACCGACCAAGCGACGCCCAACCTGCCATCACGAGATTTCGATTCCACCGCCGCCTTCT
ATGAAAGGTTGGGCTTCGGAATCGTTTTCCGGGACGCCGGCTGGATGATCCTCCAGCGCGGGGATCTCAT
GCTGGAGTTCTTCGCCCACCCTAGGGGGAGGCTAACTGAAACACGGAAGGAGACAATACCGGAAGGAACC
CGCGCTATGACGGCAATAAAAAGACAGAATAAAACGCACGGTGTTGGGTCGTTTGTTCATAAACGCGGGG
TTCGGTCCCAGGGCTGGCACTCTGTCGATACCCCACCGAGACCCCATTGGGGCCAATACGCCCGCGTTTC
TTCCTTTTCCCCACCCCACCCCCCAAGTTCGGGTGAAGGCCCAGGGCTCGCAGCCAACGTCGGGGCGGCA
GGCCCTGCCATAGCCTCAGGTTACTCATATATACTTTAGATTGATTTAAAACTTCATTTTTAATTTAAAA
GGATCTAGGTGAAGATCCTTTTTGATAATCTCATGACCAAAATCCCTTAACGTGAGTTTTCGTTCCACTG
AGCGTCAGACCCCGTAGAAAAGATCAAAGGATCTTCTTGAGATCCTTTTTTTCTGCGCGTAATCTGCTGC
TTGCAAACAAAAAAACCACCGCTACCAGCGGTGGTTTGTTTGCCGGATCAAGAGCTACCAACTCTTTTTC
CGAAGGTAACTGGCTTCAGCAGAGCGCAGATACCAAATACTGTCCTTCTAGTGTAGCCGTAGTTAGGCCA
CCACTTCAAGAACTCTGTAGCACCGCCTACATACCTCGCTCTGCTAATCCTGTTACCAGTGGCTGCTGCC
AGTGGCGATAAGTCGTGTCTTACCGGGTTGGACTCAAGACGATAGTTACCGGATAAGGCGCAGCGGTCGG
GCTGAACGGGGGGTTCGTGCACACAGCCCAGCTTGGAGCGAACGACCTACACCGAACTGAGATACCTACA
GCGTGAGCTATGAGAAAGCGCCACGCTTCCCGAAGGGAGAAAGGCGGACAGGTATCCGGTAAGCGGCAGG
GTCGGAACAGGAGAGCGCACGAGGGAGCTTCCAGGGGGAAACGCCTGGTATCTTTATAGTCCTGTCGGGT
TTCGCCACCTCTGACTTGAGCGTCGATTTTTGTGATGCTCGTCAGGGGGGCGGAGCCTATGGAAAAACGC
CAGCAACGCGGCCTTTTTACGGTTCCTGGCCTTTTGCTGGCCTTTTGCTCACATGTTCTTTCCTGCGTTA
TCCCCTGATTCTGTGGATAACCGTATTACCGCCATGCAT
Features (pLannotate 1.2.2; 15 found; start..end, strand, type, name):
     61..364     +  enhancer       CMV enhancer: human cytomegalovirus immediate early enhancer
    365..568     +  promoter       CMV promoter: human cytomegalovirus (CMV) immediate early promoter
    613..1329    +  CDS            EGFP: EGFP is a basic (constitutively fluorescent) green fluorescent protein published in 1996, derived from Aequorea victoria. It is reported to be a rapidly-maturing weak dimer with moderate acid sensitivity.
   1345..3126    +  CDS            NF2: MERL_HUMAN - Also known as SCH. Experimental evidence at protein level: Swiss-Prot protein existence level 1. Probable regulator of the Hippo/SWH (Sav/Wts/Hpo) signaling pathway, a signaling pathway that plays a pivotal role in tumor suppression by restricting proliferation and promoting apoptosis. Along with WWC1 can synergistically induce the phosphorylation of LATS1 and LATS2 and can probably function in the regulation of the Hippo/SWH (Sav/Wts/Hpo) signaling pathway. May act as a membrane stabilizing protein. May inhibit PI3 kinase by binding to AGAP2 and impairing its stimulating activity
   3136..3153    +  misc_feature   MCS (fragment): multiple cloning site
   3165..3249    +  CDS            large T antigen (fragment): large T antigen from SV40 (simian virus 40)
   3272..3393    +  polyA_signal   SV40 poly(A) signal: SV40 polyadenylation signal
   3427..3855    -  rep_origin     f1 ori (sequence partly withheld): f1 bacteriophage origin of replication; arrow indicates direction of (+) strand synthesis
   3882..3986    +  promoter       AmpR promoter: bla
   3988..4345    +  promoter       SV40 promoter: SV40 enhancer and early promoter
   4380..5174    +  CDS            NeoR/KanR: aminoglycoside phosphotransferase from Tn5; aph(3')-II (or nptII); confers resistance to neomycin, kanamycin, and G418 (Geneticin®)
   5195..5347    +  CDS            ble (fragment): BLE_KLEPN - Experimental evidence at protein level: Swiss-Prot protein existence level 1. Binding protein with a strong affinity to the bleomycin family of antibiotics. Binds to CL990; an antimitotic-antibiotic compound. From Klebsiella pneumoniae.
   5406..5453    +  polyA_signal   HSV TK poly(A) signal: herpes simplex virus thymidine kinase polyadenylation signal (Cole and Stacy, 1985)
   5544..5560    -  polyA_signal   bGH poly(A) signal (fragment): bovine growth hormone polyadenylation signal
   5782..6370    +  rep_origin     ori: high-copy-number ColE1/pMB1/pBR322/pUC origin of replication
