[The description below was written by a language model from this plasmid's Addgene catalogue record and pLannotate feature annotations shown in this document.]
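Description:
pEGFP-Merlin is a mammalian expression plasmid built on the Clontech pEGFP-C1 backbone and carrying wild-type human Merlin, the product of the NF2 tumour suppressor gene. The assembled sequence is about 6.5 kb. In bacteria it replicates from a high-copy ColE1/pUC-type origin and is selected with kanamycin. An f1 origin is also present, which in principle permits single-stranded DNA production. The resistance cassette is the dual-purpose NeoR/KanR gene from Tn5. A bacterial bla-type promoter drives it in E. coli, while the SV40 enhancer/early promoter drives it in mammalian cells, with an HSV TK polyadenylation signal downstream. The same marker can therefore be used for G418 selection of stably transfected cells.

The expression unit consists of the human cytomegalovirus immediate-early enhancer and promoter, followed by the EGFP coding sequence, a short linker, and then the NF2 open reading frame. This arrangement produces Merlin with EGFP fused to its N terminus. Transcripts are terminated by the SV40 poly(A) signal. The insert was introduced by restriction cloning between BamHI and EGFP-proximal polylinker sites and EcoRI; the BamHI site was destroyed, and only a remnant of the polylinker remains downstream of the insert. The short annotated fragments of large T antigen, ble and the bGH poly(A) signal appear to be partial matches within backbone sequence rather than functional elements.

The stated purpose is expression of wild-type Merlin. The fluorescent tag allows the protein's level and subcellular localisation to be followed in transfected cells. The associated study concerned the link between Rac/Cdc42 signalling, p21-activated kinase and Merlin.
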