Addgene plasmid #84293: pEGFP-Merlin
Purpose: Expression of wt Merlin
Depositing lab: Jonathan Chernoff. Depositing organization: Institute for Cancer Research d/b/a the Research Institute of Fox Chase Cancer Center. Publication: p21-activated kinase links Rac/Cdc42 signaling to merlin. Xiao GH, Beeser A, Chernoff J, Testa JR. J Biol Chem. 2002 Jan 11. 277(2):883-6. 10.1074/jbc.C100553200 PubMed 11719502.
Backbone
  Vector backbone: pEGFP-C1
  Backbone manufacturer: Clontech
  Backbone size w/o insert (bp): 4731
  Vector type: Mammalian Expression
Growth in bacteria
  Bacterial resistance: Kanamycin, 50 μg/mL
  Growth temperature: 37°C
  Growth strain: DH5alpha
  Copy number: High Copy
Gene/Insert
  Gene/Insert name: Merlin (NF2)
  Species: H. sapiens (human)
  Entrez Gene: NF2 (a.k.a. ACN, BANF, SCH, SWNV, merlin-1)
  Promoter: CMV
  Tag / fusion protein: EGFP (N terminal on insert)
  Cloning method: Restriction Enzyme; 5′ cloning site BamHI (destroyed during cloning); 3′ cloning site EcoRI (unknown if destroyed)
  Sequencing primers: 5′ CATGGTCCTGCTGGAGTTCGTG
Terms and licenses: Academic/Nonprofit Terms; Industry Terms: Not Available to Industry
Depositor comments: WT Merlin
How to cite: pEGFP-Merlin was a gift from Jonathan Chernoff (Addgene plasmid # 84293 ; http://n2t.net/addgene:84293 ; RRID:Addgene_84293)
