>Addgene plasmid #84293 | pEGFP-Merlin | depositor partial sequence | sequence record 160872 | N-term region of Merlin
GGCATGGACGAGCTGTACAAGTCCGGACTCAGATCCGCCGGGGCCATCGCTTCCCGCATGAGCTTCAGCT
CTCTCAAGAGGAAGCAACCCAAGACGTTCACCGTGAGGATCGTCACCATGGACGCCGAGATGGAGTTCAA
TTGCGAGATGAAGTGGAAAGGGAAGGACCTCTTTGATTTGGTGTGCCGGACTCTGGGGCTCCGAGAAACC
TGGTTCTTTGGACTGCAGTACACAATCAAGGACACAGTGGCCTGGCTCAAAATGGACAAGAAGGTACTGG
ATCATGATGTTTCAAAGGAAGAACCAGTCACCTTTCACTTCTTGGCCAAATTTTATCCTGAGAATGCTGA
AGAGGAGCTGGTTCAGGAGATCACACAACATTTATTCTTCTTACAGGTAAAGAAGCAGATTTTAGATGAA
AAGATCTACTGCCCTCCTGAGGCTTCTGTGCTCCTGGCTTCTTACGCCGTCCAGGCCAAGTATGGTGACT
ACGACCCCAGTGTTCACAAGCGGGGATTTTTGGCCCAAGAGGAATTGCTTCCAAAAAGGGTAATAAATCT
GTATCAGATGACTCCGGAAATGTGGGAGGAGAGAATTACTGCTTGGTACGCAGAGCACCGAGGCCGAGCC
AGGGATGAAGCTGAAATGGAATATCTGAAGATAGCTCANGACCTGGAGATGTACGGTGTGAACTACTTTG
CAATCCGGAATAAAAAGGGCACAGAGCTGCTGCTTGGNGTGGNTGCCCTGGGGCTTCACATTTATGACCC
TGAGAACAGACTGACCCCCAAGATCTCCTTCCCGTNNNTGAAATCCGAAACATCTCGTACAGTGANAGGA
GTTTACTATTAAACCACTGGNTAAGAAATN
