>Addgene plasmid #84293 | pEGFP-Merlin | addgene partial sequence | sequence record 163899 | pEGFP-R 5'-acctctacaaatgtggtatg-3'
CGGGCCCCTAGAGCTCTTCAAAGAAGGCCACTCGGGACTTGGCGCTCTGCAAGGTGAGCTTTTTAATGGT
ATTGTGCTTGCTGCTGCCACCCCTGTCGGAGTTCTCATTGTGCAGAATATCCAGAGCTGTCTCCCTCTCT
TTCAGTTTCAAGGCCTCGATTTCTGTCTTGAGTTCATTGAGCTGCTCCTGCAGATGCTTGCTCTTTTCCA
TGTATTCCACTTTTTCTTTCTCTATCTCCATGGAAAGCCGCTTCATGTCAGTATCTTTGAAGTCGAAAGA
CAGGCTGTCACCAATGAGGTTGAAGCTTGGTATGTCAGGAGGCAACGGTGCTGGAATTGGGTTCATGGGC
GGGTACGTGGGCTTGGTGGCAATCTCCAGGAGCTTCTGCTTGGCTCTTCGCTCCGCCTCGCGTGCTTCCT
GCAGGTCCTGCTTCAGCTGATCTGCCTCTTTGGCCCTCCTCTCTGACTCCTCAGCCATCTTCAGTGCCAG
CACCTCGGCTTCCAGCACCTTCTGCTCCATCAGGCGCTTCTCCTCCTCCGTGCGAATCGCTGTGGCCTTG
ATGCGCTGCATTTCCTGCTCAGCCTCTGCGGCCTTCTGGGCCAGAAGTTTTGCCTCCTCCTCGGTGATCT
GGGCCTTTTCAGCCAACAGGTCAGCTGTCTCCTCAGACCGCATCAGTGCTTCGTTGGCCATTGTTGCTTC
TTCTTTCATCTGCAGCAGCCTCCTCTCCAACTCATCC
