>Addgene plasmid #84293 | pEGFP-Merlin | addgene partial sequence | sequence record 163900 | EGFP-C 5'-CATGGTCCTGCTGGAGTTCGTG-3'
GAGCTGTACAAGTCCGGACTCAGATCCGCCGGGGCCATCGCTTCCCGCATGAGCTTCAGCTCTCTCAAGA
GGAAGCAACCCAAGACGTTCACCGTGAGGATCGTCACCATGGACGCCGAGATGGAGTTCAATTGCGAGAT
GAAGTGGAAAGGGAAGGACCTCTTTGATTTGGTGTGCCGGACTCTGGGGCTCCGAGAAACCTGGTTCTTT
GGACTGCAGTACACAATCAAGGACACAGTGGCCTGGCTCAAAATGGACAAGAAGGTACTGGATCATGATG
TTTCAAAGGAAGAACCAGTCACCTTTCACTTCTTGGCCAAATTTTATCCTGAGAATGCTGAAGAGGAGCT
GGTTCAGGAGATCACACAACATTTATTCTTCTTACAGGTAAAGAAGCAGATTTTAGATGAAAAGATCTAC
TGCCCTCCTGAGGCTTCTGTGCTCCTGGCTTCTTACGCCGTCCAGGCCAAGTATGGTGACTACGACCCCA
GTGTTCACAAGCGGGGATTTTTGGCCCAAGAGGAATTGCTTCCAAAAAGGGTAATAAATCTGTATCAGAT
GACTCCGGAAATGTGGGAGGAGAGAATTACTGCTTGGTACGCAGAGCACCGAGGCCGAGCCAGGGATGAA
GCTGAAATGGAATATCTGAAGATAGCTCAGGACCTGGAGATGTACGGTGTGAACTACTTTGCAATCCGGA
ATAAAAAGGGCACAGAGCTGCTGCTTGGAGTGGATGCCCTGGGGCTTCACATTTATGACCCTGAGAACAG
ACTGACCCCCAAGATCTCCTTCCCGTGGAATGAAATCCGAAACATCTCGTACAGTGACAAGGAGTTTACT
ATTAAACCACTGGATAAGAAAATTGATGTCTTCAAGT
